Addgene plasmid #60149: pNB756
Purpose: Yellow beetle luciferase with nuclear localization signal (NLS) and ClpXP degron tag (ssrA), driven by LEU1 promoter.
Depositing lab: Nicolas Buchler. Depositing organization: Duke University. Publication: Measuring fast gene dynamics in single cells with time-lapse luminescence microscopy. Mazo-Vargas A, Park H, Aydin M, Buchler NE. Mol Biol Cell. 2014 Sep 17. pii: mbc.E14-07-1187. 10.1091/mbc.E14-07-1187 PubMed 25232010.
Backbone
  Vector backbone: p406
  Backbone size w/o insert (bp): 6260
  Total vector size (bp): 8030
  Vector type: Yeast Expression
  Selectable markers: URA3
Growth in bacteria
  Bacterial resistance: Ampicillin, 100 μg/mL
  Growth temperature: 37°C
  Growth strain: DH5alpha
  Copy number: High Copy
Gene/Insert
  Gene/Insert name: YeLuc (alt names: Yellow beetle luciferase; p406-LEU1pr-NLS-YeLuc-ssrA)
  Species: Synthetic
  Insert size (bp): 1770
  Promoter: LEU1pr
  Tag / fusion protein: Nuclear localization signal (NLS) (N terminal on insert); ClpXP degron (C terminal on insert)
  Cloning method: Restriction Enzyme; 5′ cloning site PacI (not destroyed); 3′ cloning site AscI (not destroyed)
  Sequencing primers: 5′ cactttatgcttccggctcctatgtt; 3′ CTGCCGGTAGAGGTGTGGTCAATAAG
Terms and licenses: Academic/Nonprofit Terms; Industry Terms: Not Available to Industry
How to cite: pNB756 was a gift from Nicolas Buchler (Addgene plasmid # 60149 ; http://n2t.net/addgene:60149 ; RRID:Addgene_60149)
