[The description below was written by a language model from this plasmid's Addgene catalogue record and pLannotate feature annotations shown in this document.]
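Description:
pNB756 is an 8,030 bp yeast expression plasmid built on the p406 backbone. It carries a synthetic yellow beetle luciferase (YeLuc) reporter under the control of the LEU1 promoter. In E. coli it is propagated through a high-copy ColE1/pUC-type origin and selected with ampicillin via the bla gene. An f1 origin and remnants of a pBluescript-style cloning region (lac promoter/operator, lacZα fragment, T3 and T7 promoters) are also present. Selection in yeast relies on the URA3 auxotrophic marker with its own promoter, which can be counterselected with 5-FOA. The feature table detects no yeast replication origin (neither 2μ nor CEN/ARS). This fits an integrating type of vector, although the record does not state this explicitly.

The roughly 1.8 kb insert was cloned between PacI and AscI sites, both of which are retained. It encodes luciferase with an N-terminal nuclear localization signal and a C-terminal ssrA tag. The automated annotation identifies the coding region as a firefly-luciferase-like fragment, and it is followed by the ADH1 terminator. The LEU1 promoter itself is not annotated and presumably lies in the unannotated stretch upstream of the luciferase. Short fragments matching PMA1, the TEF promoter and the CYC1 terminator also appear, but the record does not explain their roles.

The NLS concentrates the luminescent signal in the nucleus. The ssrA tag is a degron recognised by the bacterial ClpXP protease, so the reporter can be destabilised when that protease is available, shortening its lifetime so that light output follows promoter activity more closely. The construct was developed for time-lapse luminescence microscopy of fast gene expression dynamics in single yeast cells.
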