Features (pLannotate 1.2.2; 22 found; start..end, strand, type, name):
     96..200     +  promoter       AmpR promoter: bla
    201..1061    +  CDS            AmpR: β-lactamase; bla; confers resistance to ampicillin, carbenicillin, and related antibiotics
   1232..1820    +  rep_origin     ori: high-copy-number ColE1/pMB1/pBR322/pUC origin of replication
   2003..2095    +  CDS            lacI (fragment): lac repressor; lacI; The lac repressor binds to the lac operator to inhibit transcription in E. coli. This inhibition can be relieved by adding lactose or isopropyl-β-D-thiogalactopyranoside (IPTG).
   2108..2129    +  protein_bind   CAP binding site: CAP binding activates transcription in the presence of cAMP. E. coli catabolite activator protein
   2144..2174    +  promoter       lac promoter: promoter for the E. coli lac operon
   2182..2198    +  protein_bind   lac operator: The lac repressor binds to the lac operator to inhibit transcription in E. coli. This inhibition can be relieved by adding lactose or isopropyl-β-D-thiogalactopyranoside (IPTG). lac repressor encoded by lacI
   2243..2261    +  promoter       T3 promoter: promoter for bacteriophage T3 RNA polymerase
   2279..2380    +  CDS            PMA1 (fragment): PMA1_YEAST - Experimental evidence at protein level: Swiss-Prot protein existence level 1. The plasma membrane ATPase of plants and fungi is a hydrogen ion pump. The proton gradient it generates drives the active transport of nutrients by H(+)-symport. The resulting external acidification and/or internal alkinization may mediate growth responses. From Saccharomyces cerevisiae (strain ATCC 204508 / S288c) (Baker's yeast).
   3662..3684    +  misc_feature   MCS (fragment): pBluescript multiple cloning site
   3743..5376    +  CDS            luciferase (fragment): firefly luciferase; luc
   5478..5665    +  terminator     ADH1 terminator: S. cerevisiae ADH1; transcription terminator for the S. cerevisiae alcohol dehydrogenase 1 (ADH1) gene
   5740..5947    +  promoter       TEF promoter (fragment): Ashbya gossypii TEF promoter
   5938..6017    +  terminator     CYC1 terminator (fragment): S. cerevisiae CYC1; transcription terminator for CYC1
   6036..6054    -  promoter       T7 promoter: promoter for bacteriophage T7 RNA polymerase
   6062..6217    +  CDS            lacZα (fragment): LacZα fragment of β-galactosidase; lacZ fragment
   6225..6680    +  rep_origin     f1 ori (sequence partly withheld): f1 bacteriophage origin of replication; arrow indicates direction of (+) strand synthesis
   6681..6732    -  misc_feature   bom (fragment): basis of mobility region from pBR322
   6811..7614    -  CDS            URA3: orotidine-5'-phosphate decarboxylase, required for uracil biosynthesis; S. cerevisiae URA3; yeast auxotrophic marker, counterselectable with 5-fluoroorotic acid (5-FOA)
   7615..7830    -  promoter       URA3 promoter: S. cerevisiae URA3
   7845..7894    -  misc_feature   bom (fragment): basis of mobility region from pBR322
   7996..1       -  CDS            rop (fragment) (across the origin): Rop protein, which maintains plasmids at low copy number; rop
>Addgene plasmid #60149 | pNB756 | depositor full sequence | sequence record 96311 | pNB756 sequence 8030 bps
GACGAAAGGGCCTCGTGATACGCCTATTTTTATAGGTTAATGTCATGATAATAATGGTTTCTTAGACGTC
AGGTGGCACTTTTCGGGGAAATGTGCGCGGAACCCCTATTTGTTTATTTTTCTAAATACATTCAAATATG
TATCCGCTCATGAGACAATAACCCTGATAAATGCTTCAATAATATTGAAAAAGGAAGAGTATGAGTATTC
AACATTTCCGTGTCGCCCTTATTCCCTTTTTTGCGGCATTTTGCCTTCCTGTTTTTGCTCACCCAGAAAC
GCTGGTGAAAGTAAAAGATGCTGAAGATCAGTTGGGTGCACGAGTGGGTTACATCGAACTGGATCTCAAC
AGCGGTAAGATCCTTGAGAGTTTTCGCCCCGAAGAACGTTTTCCAATGATGAGCACTTTTAAAGTTCTGC
TATGTGGCGCGGTATTATCCCGTATTGACGCCGGGCAAGAGCAACTCGGTCGCCGCATACACTATTCTCA
GAATGACTTGGTTGAGTACTCACCAGTCACAGAAAAGCATCTTACGGATGGCATGACAGTAAGAGAATTA
TGCAGTGCTGCCATAACCATGAGTGATAACACTGCGGCCAACTTACTTCTGACAACGATCGGAGGACCGA
AGGAGCTAACCGCTTTTTTGCACAACATGGGGGATCATGTAACTCGCCTTGATCGTTGGGAACCGGAGCT
GAATGAAGCCATACCAAACGACGAGCGTGACACCACGATGCCTGTAGCAATGGCAACAACGTTGCGCAAA
CTATTAACTGGCGAACTACTTACTCTAGCTTCCCGGCAACAATTAATAGACTGGATGGAGGCGGATAAAG
TTGCAGGACCACTTCTGCGCTCGGCCCTTCCGGCTGGCTGGTTTATTGCTGATAAATCTGGAGCCGGTGA
GCGTGGGTCTCGCGGTATCATTGCAGCACTGGGGCCAGATGGTAAGCCCTCCCGTATCGTAGTTATCTAC
ACGACGGGGAGTCAGGCAACTATGGATGAACGAAATAGACAGATCGCTGAGATAGGTGCCTCACTGATTA
AGCATTGGTAACTGTCAGACCAAGTTTACTCATATATACTTTAGATTGATTTAAAACTTCATTTTTAATT
TAAAAGGATCTAGGTGAAGATCCTTTTTGATAATCTCATGACCAAAATCCCTTAACGTGAGTTTTCGTTC
CACTGAGCGTCAGACCCCGTAGAAAAGATCAAAGGATCTTCTTGAGATCCTTTTTTTCTGCGCGTAATCT
GCTGCTTGCAAACAAAAAAACCACCGCTACCAGCGGTGGTTTGTTTGCCGGATCAAGAGCTACCAACTCT
TTTTCCGAAGGTAACTGGCTTCAGCAGAGCGCAGATACCAAATACTGTCCTTCTAGTGTAGCCGTAGTTA
GGCCACCACTTCAAGAACTCTGTAGCACCGCCTACATACCTCGCTCTGCTAATCCTGTTACCAGTGGCTG
CTGCCAGTGGCGATAAGTCGTGTCTTACCGGGTTGGACTCAAGACGATAGTTACCGGATAAGGCGCAGCG
GTCGGGCTGAACGGGGGGTTCGTGCACACAGCCCAGCTTGGAGCGAACGACCTACACCGAACTGAGATAC
CTACAGCGTGAGCTATGAGAAAGCGCCACGCTTCCCGAAGGGAGAAAGGCGGACAGGTATCCGGTAAGCG
GCAGGGTCGGAACAGGAGAGCGCACGAGGGAGCTTCCAGGGGGAAACGCCTGGTATCTTTATAGTCCTGT
CGGGTTTCGCCACCTCTGACTTGAGCGTCGATTTTTGTGATGCTCGTCAGGGGGGCGGAGCCTATGGAAA
AACGCCAGCAACGCGGCCTTTTTACGGTTCCTGGCCTTTTGCTGGCCTTTTGCTCACATGTTCTTTCCTG
CGTTATCCCCTGATTCTGTGGATAACCGTATTACCGCCTTTGAGTGAGCTGATACCGCTCGCCGCAGCCG
AACGACCGAGCGCAGCGAGTCAGTGAGCGAGGAAGCGGAAGAGCGCCCAATACGCAAACCGCCTCTCCCC
GCGCGTTGGCCGATTCATTAATGCAGCTGGCACGACAGGTTTCCCGACTGGAAAGCGGGCAGTGAGCGCA
ACGCAATTAATGTGAGTTACCTCACTCATTAGGCACCCCAGGCTTTACACTTTATGCTTCCGGCTCCTAT
GTTGTGTGGAATTGTGAGCGGATAACAATTTCACACAGGAAACAGCTATGACCATGATTACGCCAAGCGC
GCAATTAACCCTCACTAAAGGGAACAAAAGCTGGAGCTCTGATGAACGGTAAGCCAATGAAGGAAAAGAA
GTCTACCAGAAGTGTCGAAGACTTCATGGCTGCTATGCAAAGAGTCTCTACTCAACACGAAAAGGAAACC
TAATCCTGTTGAAGTAGCATTTAATCATAATTTTTGTCACATTTTAATCAACTTGATTTTTCTGGTTTAA
TTTTTCTAATTTTAATTTTAATTTTTTTATCAATGGGAACTGATACACTAAAAAGAATTAGGAGCCAACA
AGAATAAGCCGCTTATTTCCTACTAGAGTTTGCTTAAAATTTCATCTCGAATTGTCATTCTAATATTTTA
TCCACACACACACCTTAAAATTTTTAGATTAAATGGCATCAACTCTTAGCTTCACACACACACACACACC
GAAGCTGGTTGTTTTATTTGATTTGATATAATTGGTTTCTCTGGATGGTACTTTTTCTTTCTTGGTTATT
TCCTATTTTAAAATATGAAACGCACACAAGTCATAATTATTCTAATAGAGCACAATTCACAACACGCACA
TTTCAACTTTAATATTTTTTTAGAAACACTTTATTTAGTCTAATTCTTAATTTTTAATATATATAATGCA
CACACACTAATTTATTCATTAATTTTTTATTGAGTAGGATTTGAAAATATTTGGTATCTTTGCAAGATGT
TTGTATAGAGGGACAAAGAATCGTCTTTATTATGGTCAAGGCTTTACGTCATAATAGTTCCTGCCCAGCT
CTTCTATAATACTTTAAAGATCTCTTCTCGTTTGCTCCATTTGGAAGTCTCGCTTACGTTTATGCGCCCA
TACAGACACTCAAGATACACACTTACATGAACGTATACAAATTTACTAACACTACTTGAAAATATGAACC
ACAGTACATCATATTAAGACGTAGTATTCGATGATTGAAGGCCGCCTCCGCGAAATACCTTTACTGATTT
TGCCGGTTAATCGCATCGAAATTTCTTCATCACAAGAAAGCAAACAAATCGCCAGGCCATTCTACAAGTT
TCCTTTTCTTATGAAGATGTAAAAGCTACTAAGGCGTCATTACTCTAGATGACTCAGTTTAGTCTGACCT
TCTATAGTATACTACCCTGGCGCTATGATGATGAGCGGTTCTTTTATTGCGGAAACGAAAATTCCGGGAC
CGGCGAAATTTGCCCGGTTTTGTCCGTAACCGGCTTCATGAGTCGGCTTCAATAGTAGTTGAATACTTAT
TTAAACAGCAGAACTTAACTCACTCATCACGCTGTTTCCGCTGAATTTTCTCAAAATATCTAAGCAGTCA
ACAAATATAAAGAATATTGAAATTGACAGTTTTTGTCGCTATCGATTTTTATTATTTGCTGTTTTAAATC
TTGGTTTACACTCCATCCAAACTAGAACTAGTGGATCCCCCGGGTTAATTAACCATGGCTCCACCAAAAA
AAAAAAGAAAAGTTGCCATGGGTGGGGGCAGCATGGAAGACGCCAAAAACATAAAGAAAGGCCCGGCGCC
ATTCTATCCTCTAGAGGATGGAACCGCTGGAGAGCAACTGCATAAGGCTATGAAGAGATACGCCCTGGTT
CCTGGAACAATTGCTTTTACAGATGCACATATCGAGGTGAACATCACGTACGCGGAATACTTCGAAATGT
CCGTTCGGTTGGCAGAAGCTATGAAACGATATGGGCTGAATACAAATCACAGAATCGTCGTATGCAGTGA
AAACTCTCTTCAATTCTTTATGCCGGTGTTGGGCGCGTTATTTATCGGAGTTGCAGTTGCGCCCGCGAAC
GACATTTATAATGAACGTGAATTGCTCAACAGTATGAACATTTCGCAGCCTACCGTAGTGTTTGTTTCCA
AAAAGGGGTTGCAAAAAATTTTGAACGTGCAAAAAAAATTACCAATAATCCAGAAAATTATTATCATGGA
TTCTAAAACGGATTACCAGGGATTTCAGTCGATGTATACGTTCGTCACATCTCATCTACCTCCCGGTTTT
AATGAATACGATTTTGTACCAGAGTCCTTTGATCGTGACAAAACAATTGCACTGATAATGAATTCCTCTG
GATCTACTGGGTTACCTAAGGGTGTGGCCCTTCCGCATAGAACTGCCTGCGTCAGATTCTCGCATGCCAG
AGATCCTATTTTTGGCAATCAAATCATTCCGGATACTGCGATTTTAAGTGTTGTTCCATTCCATCACGGT
TTTGGAATGTTTACTACACTCGGATATTTGATATGTGGATTTCGAGTCGTCTTAATGTATAGATTTGAAG
AAGAGCTGTTTTTACGATCCCTTCAGGATTACAAAATTCAAAGTGCGTTGCTAGTACCAACCCTATTTTC
ATTCTTCGCCAAAAGCACTCTGATTGACAAATACGATTTATCTAATTTACACGAAATTGCTTCTGGGGGC
GCACCTCTTTCGAAAGAAGTCGGGGAAGCGGTTGCAAAACGCTTCCATCTTCCAGGGATACGACAAGGAT
ATGGGCTCACTGAGACTACATCAGCTATTCTGATTACACCCGAGGGGGATGATAAACCGGGCGCGGTCGG
TAAAGTTGTTCCATTTTTTGAAGCGAAGGTTGTGGATCTGGATACCGGGAAAACGCTGGGCGTTAATCAG
AGAGGCGAATTATGTGTCAGAGGACCTATGATTATGTCCGGTTATGTAAACAATCCGGAAGCGACCAACG
CCTTGATTGACAAGGATGGATGGCTACATTCTGGAGACCTTGCTTACTGGGACGAAGACGAACACTTCTT
CATAGTTGGGCGCTTGAAGTCTTTAATCAAATACAAAGGTTATCAGGTGGCCCCCGCTGAATTGGAATCG
ATATTGTTACAACACCCCAACATCTTCGACGCGGGCGTGGCAGGTCTTCCCGACGATGACGCCGGTGAAC
TTCCCGCCGCCGTTGTTGTTTTGGAGCACGGAAAGACGATGACGGAAAAAGAGATCGTGGATTACGTCGC
CAGTCAAGTAACAACCGCGAAAAAGTTGCGCGGAGGAGTTGTGTTTGTGGACGAAGTACCGAAAGGTCTT
ACCGGAAAAAGAGACGCAAGAAAAATCAGAGAGATCCTCATAAAGGCCAAGAAGGGAGGTGGCAGTATGT
ACAAAACTAGTGCAGCGAACGACGAAAATTACGCCCTTGCAGCGTAATAACTAGTTAATACAAATAAGGC
GCGCCACTTCTAAATAAGCGAATTTCTTATGATTTATGATTTTTATTATTAAATAAGTTATAAAAAAAAT
AAGTGTATACAAATTTTAAAGTGACTCTTAGGTTTTAAAACGAAAATTCTTATTCTTGAGTAACTCTTTC
CTGTAGGTCAGGTTGCTTTCTCAGGTATAGTATGAGGTCGCTCTTATTGACCACACCTCTACCGGCAGAT
CCGCTAGGGATAACAGGGTAATATAGATCTGTTTAGCTTGCCTCGTCCCCGCCGGGTCACCCGGCCAGCG
ACATGGAGGCCCAGAATACCCTCCTTGACAGTCTTGACGTGCGCAGCTCAGGGGCATGATGTGACTGTCG
CCCGTACATTTAGCCCATACATCCCCATGTATAATCATTTGCATCCATACATTTTGATGGCCGCACGGCG
CGAAGCAAAAATTACGGCTCCTCGCTGCAGACCTGCGAGCAGGGAAACGCTCCCCTCACAGACGCGTGTA
CGCATGTAACATTATACTGAAAACCTTGCTTGAGAAGGTTTTGGGACGCTCGAAGGCTTTAATTTGCGGC
CGGTACCCAATTCGCCCTATAGTGAGTCGTATTACGCGCGCTCACTGGCCGTCGTTTTACAACGTCGTGA
CTGGGAAAACCCTGGCGTTACCCAACTTAATCGCCTTGCAGCACATCCCCCTTTCGCCAGCTGGCGTAAT
AGCGAAGAGGCCCGCACCGATCGCCCTTCCCAACAGTTGCGCAGCCTGAATGGCGAATGGCGCG
[124 nt withheld, positions 6225-6348]
C
[91 nt withheld, positions 6350-6440]
A
[49 nt withheld, positions 6442-6490]
CCTTTGACGTTGGAGTCCACGTTCTTT
[37 nt withheld, positions 6518-6554]
ACCCTATCTCGGTCTATTCTTTTGATTTATAAGGGATTTTGCCGATTTCGGCCTATTGGTTAAAAAATGA
GCTGATTTAACAAAAATTTAACGCGAATTTTAACAAAATATTAACGTTTACAATTTCCTGATGCGGTATT
TTCTCCTTACGCATCTGTGCGGTATTTCACACCGCATAGGGTAATAACTGATATAATTAAATTGAAGCTC
TAATTTGTGAGTTTAGTATACATGCATTTACTTATAATACAGTTTTTTAGTTTTGCTGGCCGCATCTTCT
CAAATATGCTTCCCAGCCTGCTTTTCTGTAACGTTCACCCTCTACCTTAGCATCCCTTCCCTTTGCAAAT
AGTCCTCTTCCAACAATAATAATGTCAGATCCTGTAGAGACCACATCATCCACGGTTCTATACTGTTGAC
CCAATGCGTCTCCCTTGTCATCTAAACCCACACCGGGTGTCATAATCAACCAATCGTAACCTTCATCTCT
TCCACCCATGTCTCTTTGAGCAATAAAGCCGATAACAAAATCTTTGTCGCTCTTCGCAATGTCAACAGTA
CCCTTAGTATATTCTCCAGTAGATAGGGAGCCCTTGCATGACAATTCTGCTAACATCAAAAGGCCTCTAG
GTTCCTTTGTTACTTCTTCTGCCGCCTGCTTCAAACCGCTAACAATACCTGGGCCCACCACACCGTGTGC
ATTCGTAATGTCTGCCCATTCTGCTATTCTGTATACACCCGCAGAGTACTGCAATTTGACTGTATTACCA
ATGTCAGCAAATTTTCTGTCTTCGAAGAGTAAAAAATTGTACTTGGCGGATAATGCCTTTAGCGGCTTAA
CTGTGCCCTCCATGGAAAAATCAGTCAAGATATCCACATGTGTTTTTAGTAAACAAATTTTGGGACCTAA
TGCTTCAACTAACTCCAGTAATTCCTTGGTGGTACGAACATCCAATGAAGCACACAAGTTTGTTTGCTTT
TCGTGCATGATATTAAATAGCTTGGCAGCAACAGGACTAGGATGAGTAGCAGCACGTTCCTTATATGTAG
CTTTCGACATGATTTATCTTCGTTTCCTGCAGGTTTTTGTTCTGTGCAGTTGGGTTAAGAATACTGGGCA
ATTTCATGTTTCTTCAACACTACATATGCGTATATATACCAATCTAAGTCTGTGCTCCTTCCTTCGTTCT
TCCTTCTGTTCGGAGATTACCGAATCAAAAAAATTTCAAAGAAACCGAAATCAAAAAAAAGAATAAAAAA
AAAATGATGAATTGAATTGAAAAGCTGTGGTATGGTGCACTCTCAGTACAATCTGCTCTGATGCCGCATA
GTTAAGCCAGCCCCGACACCCGCCAACACCCGCTGACGCGCCCTGACGGGCTTGTCTGCTCCCGGCATCC
GCTTACAGACAAGCTGTGACCGTCTCCGGGAGCTGCATGTGTCAGAGGTTTTCACCGTCATCACCGAAAC
GCGCGA
