>Addgene plasmid #60149 | pNB756 | addgene partial sequence | sequence record 98186 | M13pUC-Rev 5'-AGCGGATAACAATTTCACACAGG-3'
ATTACGCCAAGCGCGCAATTAACCCTCACTAAAGGGAACAAAAGCTGGAGCTCTGATGAACGGTAAGCCA
ATGAAGGAAAAGAAGTCTACCAGAAGTGTCGAAGACTTCATGGCTGCTATGCAAAGAGTCTCTACTCAAC
ACGAAAAGGAAACCTAATCCTGTTGAAGTAGCATTTAATCATAATTTTTGTCACATTTTAATCAACTTGA
TTTTTCTGGTTTAATTTTTCTAATTTTAATTTTAATTTTTTTATCAATGGGAACTGATACACTAAAAAGA
ATTAGGAGCCAACAAGAATAAGCCGCTTATTTCCTACTAGAGTTTGCTTAAAATTTCATCTCGAATTGTC
ATTCTAATATTTTATCCACACACACACCTTAAAATTTTTAGATTAAATGGCATCAACTCTTAGCTTCACA
CACACACACACACCGAAGCTGGTTGTTTTATTTGATTTGATATAATTGGTTTCTCTGGATGGTACTTTTT
CTTTCTTGGTTATTTCCTATTTTAAAATATGAAACGCACACAAGTCATAATTATTCTAATAGAGCACAAT
TCACAACACGCACATTTCAACTTTAATATTTTTTTAGAAACACTTTATTTAGTCTAATTCTTAATTTTTA
ATATATATAATGCACACACACTAATTTATTCATTAATTTTTTATTGAGTAGGATTTGAAAATATTTGGTA
TCTTTGCAAGATGTTTGTATAGAGGGACAAAGAATCGTCTTTATTATGGTCAAGGCTTTACGTCATAATA
GTTCCTGCCCAGCTCTTCTATAATACTTTAAAGATCTCTTCTCGTTTGCTCCATTTGGAAGTCTCGC
