>Addgene plasmid #60149 | pNB756 | addgene partial sequence | sequence record 98187 | pHybLex_rev 5'-GAGTCACTTTAAAATTTGTATACAC-3'
AACTTATTTAATAATAAAAATCATAAATCATAAGAAATTCGCTTATTTAGAAGTGGCGCGCCTTATTTGT
ATTAACTAGTTATTACGCTGCAAGGGCGTAATTTTCGTCGTTCGCTGCACTAGTTTTGTACATACTGCCA
CCTCCCTTCTTGGCCTTTATGAGGATCTCTCTGATTTTTCTTGCGTCTCTTTTTCCGGTAAGACCTTTCG
GTACTTCGTCCACAAACACAACTCCTCCGCGCAACTTTTTCGCGGTTGTTACTTGACTGGCGACGTAATC
CACGATCTCTTTTTCCGTCATCGTCTTTCCGTGCTCCAAAACAACAACGGCGGCGGGAAGTTCACCGGCG
TCATCGTCGGGAAGACCTGCCACGCCCGCGTCGAAGATGTTGGGGTGTTGTAACAATATCGATTCCAATT
CAGCGGGGGCCACCTGATAACCTTTGTATTTGATTAAAGACTTCAAGCGCCCAACTATGAAGAAGTGTTC
GTCTTCGTCCCAGTAAGCAAGGTCTCCAGAATGTAGCCATCCATCCTTGTCAATCAAGGCGTTGGTCGCT
TCCGGATTGTTTACATAACCGGACATAATCATAGGTCCTCTGACACATAATTCGCCTCTCTGATTAACGC
CCAGCGTTTTCCCGGTATCCAGATCCACAACCTTCGCTTCAAAAAATGGAACAACTTTACCGACCGCGCC
CGGTTTATCATCCCCCTCGGGTGTAATCAGAATAGCTGATGTAGTCTCAGTGAGCCCATATCCTTGTCGT
ATCCCTGGAAGATGGAAGCGTTTTGCAACCGCTTCCCCGACTTCTTTCGAAAGAGGTGCGCCCCC
