>Addgene plasmid #60149 | pNB756 | addgene partial sequence | sequence record 98584 | pBluescript-SK 5'-tctagaactagtggatc-3'
AAAAAGAAAAGTTGCCATGGGTGGGGGCAGCATGGAAGACGCCAAAAACATAAAGAAAGGCCCGGCGCCA
TTCTATCCTCTAGAGGATGGAACCGCTGGAGAGCAACTGCATAAGGCTATGAAGAGATACGCCCTGGTTC
CTGGAACAATTGCTTTTACAGATGCACATATCGAGGTGAACATCACGTACGCGGAATACTTCGAAATGTC
CGTTCGGTTGGCAGAAGCTATGAAACGATATGGGCTGAATACAAATCACAGAATCGTCGTATGCAGTGAA
AACTCTCTTCAATTCTTTATGCCGGTGTTGGGCGCGTTATTTATCGGAGTTGCAGTTGCGCCCGCGAACG
ACATTTATAATGAACGTGAATTGCTCAACAGTATGAACATTTCGCAGCCTACCGTAGTGTTTGTTTCCAA
AAAGGGGTTGCAAAAAATTTTGAACGTGCAAAAAAAATTACCAATAATCCAGAAAATTATTATCATGGAT
TCTAAAACGGATTACCAGGGATTTCAGTCGATGTATACGTTCGTCACATCTCATCTACCTCCCGGTTTTA
ATGAATACGATTTTGTACCAGAGTCCTTTGATCGTGACAAAACAATTGCACTGATAATGAATTCCTCTGG
ATCTACTGGGTTACCTAAGGGTGTGGCCCTTCCGCATAGAACTGCCTGCGTCAGATTCTCGCATGCCAGA
GATCCTATTTTTGGCAATCAAATCATTCCGGATACTGCGATTTTAAGTGTTGTTCCATTCCATCACGGTT
TTGGAATGTTTACTACACTCGGATATTTGATATGTGGATTTCGAGTCGTCTTAATGTATAGATTTGAAGA
A
