>Addgene plasmid #60149 | pNB756 | addgene partial sequence | sequence record 98586 | LucNRev 5'-CCTTATGCAGTTGCTCTCC-3'
TCTAGAGGATAGAATGGCGCCGGGCCTTTCTTTATGTTTTTGGCGTCTTCCATGCTGCCCCCACCCATGG
CAACTTTTCTTTTTTTTTTTGGTGGAGCCATGGTTAATTAACCCGGGGGATCCACTAGTTCTAGTTTGGA
TGGAGTGTAAACCAAGATTTAAAACAGCAAATAATAAAAATCGATAGCGACAAAAACTGTCAATTTCAAT
ATTCTTTATATTTGTTGACTGCTTAGATATTTTGAGAAAATTCAGCGGAAACAGCGTGATGAGTGAGTTA
AGTTCTGCTGTTTAAATAAGTATTCAACTACTATTGAAGCCGACTCATGAAGCCGGTTACGGACAAAACC
GGGCAAATTTCGCCGGTCCCGGAATTTTCGTTTCCGCAATAAAAGAACCGCTCATCATCATAGCGCCAGG
GTAGTATACTATAGAAGGTCAGACTAAACTGAGTCATCTAGAGTAATGACGCCTTAGTAGCTTTTACATC
TTCATAAGAAAAGGAAACTTGTAGAATGGCCTGGCGATTTGTTTGCTTTCTTGTGATGAAGAAATTTCGA
TGCGATTAACCGGCAAAATCAGTAAAGGTATTTCGCGGAGGCGGCCTTCAATCATCGAATACTACGTCTT
AATATGATGTACTGTGGTTCATATTTTCAAGTAGTGTTAGTAAATTTGTATACGTTCATGTAAGTGTGTA
TCTTGAGTGTCTGTATGGGCGCATAAACGTAAGCGAGACTTCCAAATGGAGCAAACGAGAAGAGATCTTT
AAAGTATTATAGAAGAGCTGGGCAGGAACTATTATGACGTAAAGCCTTGACCATAATAAAGACGATTCTT
TGTCCCTCTATACAA
